Addgene plasmid #238253: pRK5_mCherry-RPL18
Depositing lab: Denes Hnisz. Publication: Probing condensate microenvironments with a micropeptide killswitch. Zhang Y, Stoppelkamp I, Fernandez-Pernas P, Allram M, Charman M, Magalhaes AP, Piedavent-Salomon M, Sommer G, Sung YC, Meyer K, Grams N, Halko E, Dongre S, Meierhofer D, Malszycki M, Ilik IA, Aktas T, Kraushar ML, Vastenhouw N, Weitzman MD, Grebien F, Niskanen H, Hnisz D. Nature. 2025 Jun 4. doi: 10.1038/s41586-025-09141-5. PubMed 40468084.
Backbone
  Vector backbone: pRK5
  Vector type: Mammalian Expression
Growth in bacteria
  Bacterial resistance: Ampicillin, 100 μg/mL
  Growth temperature: 37°C
  Growth strain: DH5alpha
  Copy number: High Copy
Gene/Insert
  Gene/Insert name: mCherry-RPL18
  Species: H. sapiens (human)
  Cloning method: Gibson Cloning
Terms and licenses: Academic/Nonprofit Terms; Industry Terms: Not Available to Industry
How to cite: pRK5_mCherry-RPL18 was a gift from Denes Hnisz (Addgene plasmid # 238253 ; http://n2t.net/addgene:238253 ; RRID:Addgene_238253)
