[The description below was written by a language model from this plasmid's Addgene catalogue record and pLannotate feature annotations shown in this document.]
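Description:
pRK5_mCherry-RPL18 is a mammalian expression plasmid of about 6 kb, built on the pRK5 backbone, that encodes human ribosomal protein L18 (RPL18, a component of the large ribosomal subunit) fused at its N-terminus to the monomeric red fluorescent protein mCherry. It is propagated in E. coli as a high-copy plasmid through a ColE1/pUC-type origin and selected with ampicillin via the β-lactamase gene under its own promoter. The backbone also carries an M13 phage origin, which permits single-stranded DNA production. Several non-functional remnants of older cloning vectors are annotated as well, including fragments of lacZα, lacI, rop and the pBR322 bom region, along with lac promoter/operator elements.

The fusion, assembled by Gibson cloning, is driven by the human cytomegalovirus immediate-early enhancer and promoter. Downstream of these lie a fragment of CMV intron A and an SP6 promoter that could serve for in vitro transcription. The annotation also detects a short fragment of a mouse IgH signal sequence upstream of mCherry; this is typical pRK5 leader sequence, and the record gives no indication that it is translated as part of the fusion. The mCherry coding sequence is separated from RPL18 by a short gap, presumably a linker, and the transcript ends at an SV40 polyadenylation signal. An SV40 enhancer/early promoter region lies downstream of the cassette, but no mammalian selection marker is annotated, so the plasmid is best suited to transient transfection.

The construct allows strong constitutive expression and live or fixed-cell imaging of a tagged ribosomal protein. The associated publication concerns probing the microenvironments of biomolecular condensates, although the record does not state the plasmid's specific role in that work.
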