Features (pLannotate 1.2.2; 21 found; start..end, strand, type, name):
     14..393     +  enhancer       CMV enhancer: human cytomegalovirus immediate early enhancer
    394..597     +  promoter       CMV promoter: human cytomegalovirus (CMV) immediate early promoter
    733..776     +  intron         CMV intron (fragment): modified intron A from human cytomegalovirus
    828..846     +  promoter       SP6 promoter: promoter for bacteriophage SP6 RNA polymerase
    850..887     +  CDS            IgH signal sequence (fragment): signal sequence from the mouse immunoglobulin heavy chain variable region
    939..1646    +  CDS            mCherry: mCherry is a basic (constitutively fluorescent) red fluorescent protein published in 2004, derived from Discosoma sp.. It is reported to be a very rapidly-maturing monomer with low acid sensitivity.
   1677..2240    +  CDS            RPL18 (sequence withheld): RL18_HUMAN - Experimental evidence at protein level: Swiss-Prot protein existence level 1. Component of the large ribosomal subunit. From Homo sapiens (Human).
   2276..2410    +  polyA_signal   SV40 poly(A) signal: SV40 polyadenylation signal
   2479..2836    +  promoter       SV40 promoter: SV40 enhancer and early promoter
   2855..3009    +  CDS            lacZα (fragment): LacZα fragment of β-galactosidase; lacZ fragment
   3015..3066    -  misc_feature   bom (fragment): basis of mobility region from pBR322
   3085..3465    +  rep_origin     M13 ori (sequence partly withheld): M13 bacteriophage origin of replication; arrow indicates direction of (+) strand synthesis
   3541..3590    -  misc_feature   bom (fragment): basis of mobility region from pBR322
   3692..3727    -  CDS            rop (fragment): Rop protein, which maintains plasmids at low copy number; rop
   3822..3926    +  promoter       AmpR promoter: bla
   3927..4787    +  CDS            AmpR: β-lactamase; bla; confers resistance to ampicillin, carbenicillin, and related antibiotics
   4958..5546    +  rep_origin     ori: high-copy-number ColE1/pMB1/pBR322/pUC origin of replication
   5729..5821    +  CDS            lacI (fragment): lac repressor; lacI; The lac repressor binds to the lac operator to inhibit transcription in E. coli. This inhibition can be relieved by adding lactose or isopropyl-β-D-thiogalactopyranoside (IPTG).
   5834..5855    +  protein_bind   CAP binding site: CAP binding activates transcription in the presence of cAMP. E. coli catabolite activator protein
   5870..5900    +  promoter       lac promoter: promoter for the E. coli lac operon
   5908..5924    +  protein_bind   lac operator: The lac repressor binds to the lac operator to inhibit transcription in E. coli. This inhibition can be relieved by adding lactose or isopropyl-β-D-thiogalactopyranoside (IPTG). lac repressor encoded by lacI
>Addgene plasmid #238253 | pRK5_mCherry-RPL18 | addgene full sequence | sequence record 474421 | Addgene NGS Result
TTCGAGCTCGCCCGACATTGATTATTGACTAGTTATTAATAGTAATCAATTACGGGGTCATTAGTTCATA
GCCCATATATGGAGTTCCGCGTTACATAACTTACGGTAAATGGCCCGCCTGGCTGACCGCCCAACGACCC
CCGCCCATTGACGTCAATAATGACGTATGTTCCCATAGTAACGCCAATAGGGACTTTCCATTGACGTCAA
TGGGTGGAGTATTTACGGTAAACTGCCCACTTGGCAGTACATCAAGTGTATCATATGCCAAGTACGCCCC
CTATTGACGTCAATGACGGTAAATGGCCCGCCTGGCATTATGCCCAGTACATGACCTTATGGGACTTTCC
TACTTGGCAGTACATCTACGTATTAGTCATCGCTATTACCATGGTGATGCGGTTTTGGCAGTACATCAAT
GGGCGTGGATAGCGGTTTGACTCACGGGGATTTCCAAGTCTCCACCCCATTGACGTCAATGGGAGTTTGT
TTTGGCACCAAAATCAACGGGACTTTCCAAAATGTCGTAACAACTCCGCCCCATTGACGCAAATGGGCGG
TAGGCGTGTACGGTGGGAGGTCTATATAAGCAGAGCTCGTTTAGTGAACCGTCAGATCGCCTGGAGACGC
CATCCACGCTGTTTTGACCTCCATAGAAGACACCGGGACCGATCCAGCCTCCGCGGCCGGGAACGGTGCA
TTGGAACGCGGATTCCCCGTGCCAAGAGTGACGTAAGTACCGCCTATAGAGTCTATAGGCCCACCCCCTT
GGCTTCGTTAGAACGCGGCTACAATTAATACATAACCTTATGTATCATACACATACGATTTAGGTGACAC
TATAGAATAACATCCACTTTGCCTTTCTCTCCACAGGTGTCCACTCCCAGGTCCAACTGCACCTCGGTTC
TATCGATTGAATTCGTACCGGTGCCACCATGGTTTCCAAAGGAGAGGAGGATAATATGGCTATAATTAAA
GAGTTTATGCGGTTCAAGGTGCATATGGAGGGATCTGTGAACGGTCACGAGTTCGAAATCGAGGGCGAAG
GCGAGGGGCGACCCTATGAAGGGACACAGACGGCCAAACTGAAGGTGACCAAGGGTGGCCCCCTGCCTTT
CGCCTGGGACATCCTGTCACCCCAGTTTATGTACGGCTCTAAGGCTTACGTTAAGCACCCTGCCGATATT
CCGGACTACTTGAAACTGAGCTTCCCTGAAGGGTTCAAGTGGGAACGGGTAATGAATTTTGAGGATGGCG
GTGTAGTCACAGTTACCCAGGACAGCTCTCTTCAGGACGGAGAATTTATCTATAAGGTTAAACTTCGGGG
CACTAACTTCCCATCAGACGGCCCCGTGATGCAGAAGAAAACTATGGGCTGGGAAGCCAGCTCAGAACGC
ATGTATCCCGAGGACGGAGCACTGAAGGGAGAAATCAAGCAGCGACTCAAGCTGAAGGATGGGGGACATT
ATGATGCTGAGGTCAAAACCACCTATAAGGCCAAGAAACCCGTTCAGCTTCCTGGGGCATACAACGTGAA
TATCAAACTGGATATTACATCCCATAACGAAGACTATACCATCGTGGAACAGTACGAGCGGGCCGAGGGC
AGACATAGCACAGGGGGCATGGATGAATTGTACAAGGGGGGAGGCGGCAGTGGCGGAGGGGGATCT
[564 nt withheld, positions 1677-2240]
TGAGTCGACCTGCAGAAGCTTGGCCGCCATGGCCCAACTTGTTTATTGCAGCTTATAATGGTTACAAATA
AAGCAATAGCATCACAAATTTCACAAATAAAGCATTTTTTTCACTGCATTCTAGTTGTGGTTTGTCCAAA
CTCATCAATGTATCTTATCATGTCTGGATCGGGAATTAATTCGGCGCAGCACCATGGCCTGAAATAACCT
CTGAAAGAGGAACTTGGTTAGGTACCTTCTGAGGCGGAAAGAACCAGCTGTGGAATGTGTGTCAGTTAGG
GTGTGGAAAGTCCCCAGGCTCCCCAGCAGGCAGAAGTATGCAAAGCATGCATCTCAATTAGTCAGCAACC
AGGTGTGGAAAGTCCCCAGGCTCCCCAGCAGGCAGAAGTATGCAAAGCATGCATCTCAATTAGTCAGCAA
CCATAGTCCCGCCCCTAACTCCGCCCATCCCGCCCCTAACTCCGCCCAGTTCCGCCCATTCTCCGCCCCA
TGGCTGACTAATTTTTTTTATTTATGCAGAGGCCGAGGCCGCCTCGGCCTCTGAGCTATTCCAGAAGTAG
TGAGGAGGCTTTTTTGGAGGCCTAGGCTTTTGCAAAAAGCTGTTAACAGCTTGGCACTGGCCGTCGTTTT
ACAACGTCGTGACTGGGAAAACCCTGGCGTTACCCAACTTAATCGCCTTGCAGCACATCCCCCTTTCGCC
AGCTGGCGTAATAGCGAAGAGGCCCGCACCGATCGCCCTTCCCAACAGTTGCGCAGCCTGAATGGCGAAT
GGCGCCTGATGCGGTATTTTCTCCTTACGCATCTGTGCGGTATTTCACACCGCATA
[142 nt withheld, positions 3067-3208]
C
[141 nt withheld, positions 3210-3350]
CCTTTGACGTTGGAGTCCACGTTCTTT
[37 nt withheld, positions 3378-3414]
ACCCTATCTCGGGCTATTCTTTTGATTTATAAGGGATTTTGCCGATTTCGGCCTATTGGTTAAAAAATGA
GCTGATTTAACAAAAATTTAACGCGAATTTTAACAAAATATTAACGTTTACAATTTTATGGTGCACTCTC
AGTACAATCTGCTCTGATGCCGCATAGTTAAGCCAGCCCCGACACCCGCCAACACCCGCTGACGCGCCCT
GACGGGCTTGTCTGCTCCCGGCATCCGCTTACAGACAAGCTGTGACCGTCTCCGGGAGCTGCATGTGTCA
GAGGTTTTCACCGTCATCACCGAAACGCGCGAGACGAAAGGGCCTCGTGATACGCCTATTTTTATAGGTT
AATGTCATGATAATAATGGTTTCTTAGACGTCAGGTGGCACTTTTCGGGGAAATGTGCGCGGAACCCCTA
TTTGTTTATTTTTCTAAATACATTCAAATATGTATCCGCTCATGAGACAATAACCCTGATAAATGCTTCA
ATAATATTGAAAAAGGAAGAGTATGAGTATTCAACATTTCCGTGTCGCCCTTATTCCCTTTTTTGCGGCA
TTTTGCCTTCCTGTTTTTGCTCACCCAGAAACGCTGGTGAAAGTAAAAGATGCTGAAGATCAGTTGGGTG
CACGAGTGGGTTACATCGAACTGGATCTCAACAGCGGTAAGATCCTTGAGAGTTTTCGCCCCGAAGAACG
TTTTCCAATGATGAGCACTTTTAAAGTTCTGCTATGTGGCGCGGTATTATCCCGTATTGACGCCGGGCAA
GAGCAACTCGGTCGCCGCATACACTATTCTCAGAATGACTTGGTTGAGTACTCACCAGTCACAGAAAAGC
ATCTTACGGATGGCATGACAGTAAGAGAATTATGCAGTGCTGCCATAACCATGAGTGATAACACTGCGGC
CAACTTACTTCTGACAACGATCGGAGGACCGAAGGAGCTAACCGCTTTTTTGCACAACATGGGGGATCAT
GTAACTCGCCTTGATCGTTGGGAACCGGAGCTGAATGAAGCCATACCAAACGACGAGCGTGACACCACGA
TGCCTGTAGCAATGGCAACAACGTTGCGCAAACTATTAACTGGCGAACTACTTACTCTAGCTTCCCGGCA
ACAATTAATAGACTGGATGGAGGCGGATAAAGTTGCAGGACCACTTCTGCGCTCGGCCCTTCCGGCTGGC
TGGTTTATTGCTGATAAATCTGGAGCCGGTGAGCGTGGGTCTCGCGGTATCATTGCAGCACTGGGGCCAG
ATGGTAAGCCCTCCCGTATCGTAGTTATCTACACGACGGGGAGTCAGGCAACTATGGATGAACGAAATAG
ACAGATCGCTGAGATAGGTGCCTCACTGATTAAGCATTGGTAACTGTCAGACCAAGTTTACTCATATATA
CTTTAGATTGATTTAAAACTTCATTTTTAATTTAAAAGGATCTAGGTGAAGATCCTTTTTGATAATCTCA
TGACCAAAATCCCTTAACGTGAGTTTTCGTTCCACTGAGCGTCAGACCCCGTAGAAAAGATCAAAGGATC
TTCTTGAGATCCTTTTTTTCTGCGCGTAATCTGCTGCTTGCAAACAAAAAAACCACCGCTACCAGCGGTG
GTTTGTTTGCCGGATCAAGAGCTACCAACTCTTTTTCCGAAGGTAACTGGCTTCAGCAGAGCGCAGATAC
CAAATACTGTTCTTCTAGTGTAGCCGTAGTTAGGCCACCACTTCAAGAACTCTGTAGCACCGCCTACATA
CCTCGCTCTGCTAATCCTGTTACCAGTGGCTGCTGCCAGTGGCGATAAGTCGTGTCTTACCGGGTTGGAC
TCAAGACGATAGTTACCGGATAAGGCGCAGCGGTCGGGCTGAACGGGGGGTTCGTGCACACAGCCCAGCT
TGGAGCGAACGACCTACACCGAACTGAGATACCTACAGCGTGAGCTATGAGAAAGCGCCACGCTTCCCGA
AGGGAGAAAGGCGGACAGGTATCCGGTAAGCGGCAGGGTCGGAACAGGAGAGCGCACGAGGGAGCTTCCA
GGGGGAAACGCCTGGTATCTTTATAGTCCTGTCGGGTTTCGCCACCTCTGACTTGAGCGTCGATTTTTGT
GATGCTCGTCAGGGGGGCGGAGCCTATGGAAAAACGCCAGCAACGCGGCCTTTTTACGGTTCCTGGCCTT
TTGCTGGCCTTTTGCTCACATGTTCTTTCCTGCGTTATCCCCTGATTCTGTGGATAACCGTATTACCGCC
TTTGAGTGAGCTGATACCGCTCGCCGCAGCCGAACGACCGAGCGCAGCGAGTCAGTGAGCGAGGAAGCGG
AAGAGCGCCCAATACGCAAACCGCCTCTCCCCGCGCGTTGGCCGATTCATTAATGCAGCTGGCACGACAG
GTTTCCCGACTGGAAAGCGGGCAGTGAGCGCAACGCAATTAATGTGAGTTAGCTCACTCATTAGGCACCC
CAGGCTTTACACTTTATGCTTCCGGCTCGTATGTTGTGTGGAATTGTGAGCGGATAACAATTTCACACAG
GAAACAGCTATGACATGATTACGAATTAA
